>Addgene plasmid #45700 | pBp-FGFR2b-W290C | addgene partial sequence | sequence record 65237 | pBABE3
CTGGCGAATTCCTACATCACCACTTTGTACAAGAAAGCTGGGTTCTATGTTTTAACACTGCCGTTTATGT
GTGGATACTGAGGAAGGCATGGTTCGTAAGGCATGGGGTCTGGAGAAAAAACAGAATCATCTCCTGAAGA
ACAAGAACTTCTTGTGTCAGGGTAACTAGGTGAATACTGTTCGAGAGGTTGGCTGAGGTCCAAGTATTCC
TCATTGGTTGTGAGAGTGAGAATTCGATCCAAGTCTTCTACCAACTGCTTGAACGTTGGTCTCTGGGAGG
GCACTGCATGCCAACAGTCCCTCATCATCATGTACAGTTCGTTGGTGCAGTTGGCTGGCTTATCCATTCT
GTGTCCTTCCTTCAGCAGCTTAAAAAGTTCCTCCACGGGAATCCCTGGGTAGGGCGAGCCCCCTAAAGTG
AAGATCTCCCACATTAACACCCCGAAGGACCAGACATCACTCTGATGAGTGTATACTCTATCAAACAGGG
CTTCTGGAGCCATCCACTTGACTGGAAGCCGCCCATTGGTGGTCTTTTTGTAATAGTCTATATTGTTGAT
ATCTCTGGCGAGTCCAAAGTCTGCTATTTTCATCACATTGTTTTCTGTTACCAAAACATTTCTGGCTGCT
AAATCTCGATGAATACATTTTTGGGAAGCCAAGTACTCCATGCCTCTGGCCAGCTGGTAGGTGCATGACA
CCAAGTCCTTGAAGGTCATCTGCTCCTCAGGAACACGGTTAATGTCATAGGAGTACTCCATCCCGGGTGG
CCTCCGGGCTCGGAGGTATTCTCGGAGGTTGCCTTTAGAGGCATACTCAACTATGACATAGAGAGGCCCA
TCCTGTGTGCAGGCTCCAAGAAGATTTATGATATTCTTGTGTTTCCCAATCATCTTCATCATCTCCATCT
CTGACACCAGATCAGAAAGGTCTTTCTCTGTGG
