>Addgene plasmid #45700 | pBp-FGFR2b-W290C | addgene partial sequence | sequence record 65280 | hFGFR2-F1
CGGCCCATCCTCCAAGCCGGACTGCCGGCAAATGCCTCCACAGTGGTCGGAGGAGACGTAGAGTTTGTCT
GCAAGGTTTACAGTGATGCCCAGCCCCACATCCAGTGCATCAAGCACGTGGAAAAGAACGGCAGTAAATA
CGGGCCCGACGGGCTGCCCTACCTCAAGGTTCTCAAGCACTCGGGGATAAATAGTTCCAATGCAGAAGTG
CTGGCTCTGTTCAATGTGACCGAGGCGGATGCTGGGGAATATATATGTAAGGTCTCCAATTATATAGGGC
AGGCCAACCAGTCTGCCTGGCTCACTGTCCTGCCAAAACAGCAAGCGCCTGGAAGAGAAAAGGAGATTAC
AGCTTCCCCAGACTACCTGGAGATAGCCATTTACTGCATAGGGGTCTTCTTAATCGCCTGTATGGTGGTA
ACAGTCATCCTGTGCCGAATGAAGAACACGACCAAGAAGCCAGACTTCAGCAGCCAGCCGGCTGTGCACA
AGCTGACCAAACGTATCCCCCTGCGGAGACAGGTAACAGTTTCGGCTGAGTCCAGCTCCTCCATGAACTC
CAACACCCCGCTGGTGAGGATAACAACACGCCTCTCTTCAACGGCAGACACCCCCATGCTGGCAGGGGTC
TCCGAGTATGAACTTCCAGAGGACCCAAAATGGGAGTTTCCAAGAGATAAGCTGACACTGGGCAAGCCCC
TGGGAGAAGGTTGCTTTGGGCAAGTGGTCATGGCGGAAGCAGTGGGAATTGACAAAGACAAGCCCAAGGA
GGCGGTCACCGTGGCCGTGAAGATGTTGAAAGATGATGCCACAGAGAAAGACCTTTCTGATCTGGTGTCA
GAGATGGAGATGATGAAGATGATTGGGAAACACAAGAATATCATAAATCTTCTTGGAGCCTGCACACA
