[The description below was written by a language model from this plasmid's Addgene catalogue record.]
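Description:
pBp-FGFR2b-W290C is a retroviral mammalian expression plasmid built on a Gateway-adapted version of pBabe-puro. The backbone is about 5.5 kb and the complete plasmid about 7.9 kb. It is propagated in E. coli under ampicillin selection, and it confers puromycin resistance for selecting transduced or transfected mammalian cells. pBabe vectors are Moloney murine leukemia virus-derived. In this family the region between the long terminal repeats is packaged into retroviral particles when the plasmid is introduced into a packaging cell line, and the resulting virus integrates the cassette stably into dividing target cells. The insert is typically transcribed from the 5' LTR in such vectors. However, the record has no feature table and does not explicitly state the promoter, the origin of replication or the copy number.

The payload is an approximately 2.4 kb human FGFR2 coding sequence in the IIIb splice isoform (also known as KGFR or K-SAM), carrying the W290C amino acid substitution. It was introduced by Gateway recombination, so recombination site sequences flank the insert. No epitope tags or reporters are recorded.

The associated publication concerns inhibitor-sensitive FGFR2 and FGFR3 mutations in lung squamous cell carcinoma. This suggests the construct is meant for stable expression of this mutant receptor tyrosine kinase in cultured cells, to study what the mutation does functionally and how cells expressing it respond to FGFR inhibitors, presumably alongside wild-type and other mutant FGFR constructs.
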