Addgene plasmid #45700: pBp-FGFR2b-W290C
Depositing lab: Matthew Meyerson. Depositing organization: Dana-Farber Cancer Institute. Publication: Inhibitor-sensitive FGFR2 and FGFR3 mutations in lung squamous cell carcinoma. Liao RG, Jung J, Tchaicha JH, Wilkerson MD, Sivachenko A, Beauchamp EM, Liu Q, Pugh TJ, Pedamallu CS, Hayes DN, Gray NS, Getz G, Wong KK, Haddad RI, Meyerson M, Hammerman PS. Cancer Res. 2013 Jun 20. 10.1158/0008-5472.CAN-12-3950 PubMed 23786770.
Backbone
  Vector backbone: pBabe puro Gateway
  Backbone size w/o insert (bp): 5500
  Total vector size (bp): 7900
  Modifications to backbone: Gateway cloning sequences flank region with gene insert for use with the Gateway system reagents.
  Vector type: Mammalian Expression, Retroviral
  Selectable markers: Puromycin
Growth in bacteria
  Bacterial resistance: Ampicillin, 100 μg/mL
  Growth temperature: 30°C
  Growth strain: DH5alpha
  Copy number: Unknown
Gene/Insert
  Gene/Insert name: FGFR2 IIIb
  Species: H. sapiens (human)
  Insert size (bp): 2400
  Mutation: W290C
  Entrez Gene: FGFR2 (a.k.a. BBDS, BEK, BFR-1, CD332, CEK3, CFD1, ECT1, JWS, K-SAM, KGFR, TK14, TK25)
  Cloning method: Gateway Cloning
  Sequencing primers: 5′ Gateway reagents; 3′ Gateway reagents
Terms and licenses: Academic/Nonprofit Terms; Industry Terms: Not Available to Industry
How to cite: pBp-FGFR2b-W290C was a gift from Matthew Meyerson (Addgene plasmid # 45700 ; http://n2t.net/addgene:45700 ; RRID:Addgene_45700)
